>Addgene plasmid #140274 | pAAV-F-RAM-d2tTA-TRE-mKate2 | depositor full sequence | sequence record 274476 | pAAV-F-RAM-d2tTA-TRE-mKate2 sequence 8395 bps
G
[124 nt withheld, positions 2-125]
C
[91 nt withheld, positions 127-217]
A
[49 nt withheld, positions 219-267]
CCTTTGACGTTGGAGTCCACGTTCTTT
[37 nt withheld, positions 295-331]
ACCCTATCTCGGTCTATTCTTTTGATTTATAAGGGATTTTGCCGATTTCGGCCTATTGGTTAAAAAATGA
GCTGATTTAACAAAAATTTAACGCGAATTTTAACAAAATATTAACGTTTACAATTTCAGGTGGCACTTTT
CGGGGAAATGTGCGCGGAACCCCTATTTGTTTATTTTTCTAAATACATTCAAATATGTATCCGCTCATGA
GACAATAACCCTGATAAATGCTTCAATAATATTGAAAAAGGAAGAGTATGAGTATTCAACATTTCCGTGT
CGCCCTTATTCCCTTTTTTGCGGCATTTTGCCTTCCTGTTTTTGCTCACCCAGAAACGCTGGTGAAAGTA
AAAGATGCTGAAGATCAGTTGGGTGCACGAGTGGGTTACATCGAACTGGATCTCAACAGCGGTAAGATCC
TTGAGAGTTTTCGCCCCGAAGAACGTTTTCCAATGATGAGCACTTTTAAAGTTCTGCTATGTGGCGCGGT
ATTATCCCGTATTGACGCCGGGCAAGAGCAACTCGGTCGCCGCATACACTATTCTCAGAATGACTTGGTT
GAGTACTCACCAGTCACAGAAAAGCATCTTACGGATGGCATGACAGTAAGAGAATTATGCAGTGCTGCCA
TAACCATGAGTGATAACACTGCGGCCAACTTACTTCTGACAACGATCGGAGGACCGAAGGAGCTAACCGC
TTTTTTGCACAACATGGGGGATCATGTAACTCGCCTTGATCGTTGGGAACCGGAGCTGAATGAAGCCATA
CCAAACGACGAGCGTGACACCACGATGCCTGTAGCAATGGCAACAACGTTGCGCAAACTATTAACTGGCG
AACTACTTACTCTAGCTTCCCGGCAACAATTAATAGACTGGATGGAGGCGGATAAAGTTGCAGGACCACT
TCTGCGCTCGGCCCTTCCGGCTGGCTGGTTTATTGCTGATAAATCTGGAGCCGGTGAGCGTGGGTCTCGC
GGTATCATTGCAGCACTGGGGCCAGATGGTAAGCCCTCCCGTATCGTAGTTATCTACACGACGGGGAGTC
AGGCAACTATGGATGAACGAAATAGACAGATCGCTGAGATAGGTGCCTCACTGATTAAGCATTGGTAACT
GTCAGACCAAGTTTACTCATATATACTTTAGATTGATTTAAAACTTCATTTTTAATTTAAAAGGATCTAG
GTGAAGATCCTTTTTGATAATCTCATGACCAAAATCCCTTAACGTGAGTTTTCGTTCCACTGAGCGTCAG
ACCCCGTAGAAAAGATCAAAGGATCTTCTTGAGATCCTTTTTTTCTGCGCGTAATCTGCTGCTTGCAAAC
AAAAAAACCACCGCTACCAGCGGTGGTTTGTTTGCCGGATCAAGAGCTACCAACTCTTTTTCCGAAGGTA
ACTGGCTTCAGCAGAGCGCAGATACCAAATACTGTCCTTCTAGTGTAGCCGTAGTTAGGCCACCACTTCA
AGAACTCTGTAGCACCGCCTACATACCTCGCTCTGCTAATCCTGTTACCAGTGGCTGCTGCCAGTGGCGA
TAAGTCGTGTCTTACCGGGTTGGACTCAAGACGATAGTTACCGGATAAGGCGCAGCGGTCGGGCTGAACG
GGGGGTTCGTGCACACAGCCCAGCTTGGAGCGAACGACCTACACCGAACTGAGATACCTACAGCGTGAGC
ATTGAGAAAGCGCCACGCTTCCCGAAGGGAGAAAGGCGGACAGGTATCCGGTAAGCGGCAGGGTCGGAAC
AGGAGAGCGCACGAGGGAGCTTCCAGGGGGAAACGCCTGGTATCTTTATAGTCCTGTCGGGTTTCGCCAC
CTCTGACTTGAGCGTCGATTTTTGTGATGCTCGTCAGGGGGGCGGAGCCTATGGAAAAACGCCAGCAACG
CGGCCTTTTTACGGTTCCTGGCCTTTTGCTGGCCTTTTGCTCACATGTTCTTTCCTGCGTTATCCCCTGA
TTCTGTGGATAACCGTATTACCGCCTTTGAGTGAGCTGATACCGCTCGCCGCAGCCGAACGACCGAGCGC
AGCGAGTCAGTGAGCGAGGAAGCGGAAGAGCGCCTGATGCGGTATTTTCTCCTTACGCATCTGTGCGGTA
TTTCACACCGCAGACCAGCCGCGTAACCTGGCAAAATCGGTTACGGTTGAGTAATAAATGGATGCCCTGC
GTAAGCGGGTGTGGGCGGACAATAAAGTCTTAAACTGAACAAAATAGATCTAAACTATGACAATAAAGTC
TTAAACTAGACAGAATAGTTGTAAACTGAAATCAGTCCAGTTATGCTGTGAAAAAGCATACTGGACTTTT
GTTATGGCTAAAGCAAACTCTTCATTTTCTGAAGTGCAAATTGCCCGTCGTATTAAAGAGGGGCGTGGCC
AAGGGCATGGTAAAGACTATATTCGCGGCGTTGTGACAATTTACCGAACAACTCCGCGGCCGGGAAGCCG
ATCTCGGCTTGAACGAATTGTTAGGTGGCGGTACTTGGGTCGATATCAAAGTGCATCACTTCTTCCCGTA
TGCCCAACTTTGTATAGAGAGCCACTGCGGGATCGTCACCGTAATCTGCTTGCACGTAGATCACATAAGC
ACCAAGCGCGTTGGCCTCATGCTTGAGGAGATTGATGAGCGCGGTGGCAATGCCCTGCCTCCGGTGCTCG
CCGGAGACTGCGAGATCATAGATATAGATCTCACTACGCGGCTGCTCAAACCTGGGCAGAACGTAAGCCG
CGAGAGCGCCAACAACCGCTTCTTGGTCGAAGGCAGCAAGCGCGATGAATGTCTTACTACGGAGCAAGTT
CCCGAGGTAATCGGAGTCCGGCTGATGTTGGGAGTAGGTGGCTACGTCTCCGAACTCACGACCGAAAAGA
TCAAGAGCAGCCCGCATGGATTTGACTTGGTCAGGGCCGAGCCTACATGTGCGAATGATGCCCATACTTG
AGCCACCTAACTTTGTTTTAGGGCGACTGCCCTGCTGCGTAACATCGTTGCTGCTGCGTAACATCGTTGC
TGCTCCATAACATCAAACATCGACCCACGGCGTAACGCGCTTGCTGCTTGGATGCCCGAGGCATAGACTG
TACAAAAAAACAGTCATAACAAGCCATGAAAACCGCCACTGCGCCGTTACCACCGCTGCGTTCGGTCAAG
GTTCTGGACCAGTTGCGTGAGCGCATACGCTACTTGCATTACAGTTTACGAACCGAACAGGCTTATGTCA
ACTGGGTTCGTGCCTTCATCCGTTTCCACGGTGTGCGTCACCCGGCAACCTTGGGCAGCAGCGAAGTCGA
GGCATTTCTGTCCTGGCTGGCGAACGAGCGCAAGGTTTCGGTCTCCACGCATCGTCAGGCATTGGCGGCC
TTGCTGTTCTTCTACGGCAAGGTGCTGTGCACGGATCTGCCCTGGCTTCAGGAGATCGGAAGACCTCGGC
CGTCGCGGCGCTTGCCGGTGGTGCTGACCCCGGATGAAGTGGTTCGCATCCTCGGTTTTCTGGAAGGCGA
GCATCGTTTGTTCGCCCAGGACTCTAGCTATAGTTCTAGTGGTTGGCTACATTATTGAAGCATTTATCAG
GGTTATTGTCTCAGAGCATGCCTGCAGGCAGCTGCGCGCTCGCTCGCTCACTGAGGCCGCCCGGGCGTCG
GGCGACCTTTGGTCGCCCGGCCTCAGTGAGCGAGCGAGCGCGCAGAGAGGGAGTGGCCAACTCCATCACT
AGGGGTTCCTGCGGCCGCATCTCGAGTTTACTCCCTATCAGTGATAGAGAACGTATGTCGAGTTTACTCC
CTATCAGTGATAGAGAACGATGTCGAGTTTACTCCCTATCAGTGATAGAGAACGTATGTCGAGTTTACTC
CCTATCAGTGATAGAGAACGTATGTCGAGTTTACTCCCTATCAGTGATAGAGAACGTATGTCGAGTTTAT
CCCTATCAGTGATAGAGAACGTATGTCGAGTTTACTCCCTATCAGTGATAGAGAACGTATGTCGAGGTAG
GCGTGTACGGTGGGAGGCCTATATAAGCAGAGCTCGTTTAGTGAACCGTCAGATCGCCACCGGTGTTTAA
ACGCTAGCGCGGCCGCCACCATGGTGAGCGAGCTGATTAAGGAGAACATGCACATGAAGCTGTACATGGA
GGGCACCGTGAACAACCACCACTTCAAGTGCACATCCGAGGGCGAAGGCAAGCCCTACGAGGGCACCCAG
ACCATGAGAATCAAGGCGGTCGAGGGCGGCCCTCTCCCCTTCGCCTTCGACATCCTGGCTACCAGCTTCA
TGTACGGCAGCAAAACCTTCATCAACCACACCCAGGGCATCCCCGACTTCTTTAAGCAGTCCTTCCCCGA
GGGCTTCACATGGGAGAGAGTCACCACATACGAAGACGGGGGCGTGCTGACCGCTACCCAGGACACCAGC
CTCCAGGACGGCTGCCTCATCTACAACGTCAAGATCAGAGGGGTGAACTTCCCATCCAACGGCCCTGTGA
TGCAGAAGAAAACACTCGGCTGGGAGGCCTCCACCGAGACCCTGTACCCCGCTGACGGCGGCCTGGAAGG
CAGAGCCGACATGGCCCTGAAGCTCGTGGGCGGGGGCCACCTGATCTGCAACTTGAAGACCACATACAGA
TCCAAGAAACCCGCTAAGAACCTCAAGATGCCCGGCGTCTACTATGTGGACAGAAGACTGGAAAGAATCA
AGGAGGCCGACAAAGAGACCTACGTCGAGCAGCACGAGGTGGCTGTGGCCAGATACTGCGACCTCCCTAG
CAAACTGGGGCACAGATGAGTCGACGGCGCGCCAGCGATCCACCGGATCTAGATAACTGATCCTTATCGA
TAATCAACCTCTGGATTACAAAATTTGTGAAAGATTGACTGGTATTCTTAACTATGTTGCTCCTTTTACG
CTATGTGGATACGCTGCTTTAATGCCTTTGTATCATGCTATTGCTTCCCGTATGGCTTTCATTTTCTCCT
CCTTGTATAAATCCTGGTTGCTGTCTCTTTATGAGGAGTTGTGGCCCGTTGTCAGGCAACGTGGCGTGGT
GTGCACTGTGTTTGCTGACGCAACCCCCACTGGTTGGGGCATTGCCACCACCTGTCAGCTCCTTTCCGGG
ACTTTCGCTTTCCCCCTCCCTATTGCCACGGCGGAACTCATCGCCGCCTGCCTTGCCCGCTGCTGGACAG
GGGCTCGGCTGTTGGGCACTGACAATTCCGTGGTGTTGTCGGGGAAGCTGACGTCCTTTCCATGGCTGCT
CGCCTGTGTTGCCACCTGGATTCTGCGCGGGACGTCCTTCTGCTACGTCCCTTCGGCCCTCAATCCAGCG
GACCTTCCTTCCCGCGGCCTGCTGCCGGCTCTGCGGCCTCTTCCGCGTCTTCGCCTTCGCCCTCAGACGA
GTCGGATCTCCCTTTGGGCCGCCTCCCCGCCTGATCGATACCGTCGACTAGAGCTCGCTGATCAGCCTCG
ACTGTGCCTTCTAGTTGCCAGCCATCTGTTGTTTGCCCCTCCCCCGTGCCTTCCTTGACCCTGGAAGGTG
CCACTCCCACTGTCCTTTCCTAATAAAATGAGGAAATTGCATCGCATTGTCTGAGTAGGTGTCATTCTAT
TCTGGGGGGTGGGGTGGGGCAGGACAGCAAGGGGGAGGATTGGGAAGACAATAGCAGACTAGTACGTCTC
TCAAGGATAAGTAAGTAATATTAAGGTACGGGAGGTATTGGACAGGCCGCAATAAAATATCTTTATTTTC
ATTACATCTGTGTGTTGGTTTTTTGTGTGAATCGATAGTACTAACATACGCTCTCCATCAAAACAAAACG
AAACAAAACAAACTAGCAAAATAGGCTGTCCCCAGTGCAAGTGCAGGTGCCAGAACATTTCTCTGGCCTA
ACTGGCCGACGCGTCCTAACTGGCCGGTACCCTAGAAGTTTGTTACTGACTCAGACTAGAAGTTTGTTAC
TGACTCAGACTAGAAGTTTGTTACTGACTCAGACTAGAAGTTTGTTACTGACTCAGACATGCATCATTCA
TAAAACGCTTGTTATAAAAGCAGTGGCTGCGGCGCCTCGTACTCCAACCGCATCTGCAGCGAGCAACTGA
GAAGCCAAGACTGAGCCGGCGGCCGAGCTCGCTAGGGATCCAGCTCATGAGCCATGGCTTCCCGCCGGAG
GTGGAGGAGCAGGATGATGGCACGCTGCCCATGTCTTGTGCCCAGGAGAGCGGGATGGACCGTCACCCTG
CAGCCTGTGCTTCTGCTAGGATCAATGTGGAATTCACCATGTCTAGACTGGACAAGAGCAAAGTCATAAA
CTCTGCTCTGGAATTACTCAATGAAGTCGGTATCGAAGGCCTGACGACAAGGAAACTCGCTCAAAAGCTG
GGAGTTGAGCAGCCTACCCTGTACTGGCACGTGAAGAACAAGCGGGCCCTGCTCGATGCCCTGGCAATCG
AGATGCTGGACAGGCATCATACCCACTTCTGCCCCCTGGAAGGCGAGTCATGGCAAGACTTTCTGCGGAA
CAACGCCAAGTCATTCCGCTGTGCTCTCCTCTCACATCGCGACGGGGCTAAAGTGCATCTCGGCACCCGC
CCAACAGAGAAACAGTACGAAACCCTGGAAAATCAGCTCGCGTTCCTGTGTCAGCAAGGCTTCTCCCTGG
AGAACGCACTGTACGCTCTGTCCGCCGTGGGCCACTTTACACTGGGCTGCGTATTGGAGGATCAGGAGCA
TCAAGTAGCAAAAGAGGAAAGAGAGACACCTACCACCGATTCTATGCCCCCACTTCTGAGACAAGCAATT
GAGCTGTTCGACCATCAGGGAGCCGAACCTGCCTTCCTTTTCGGCCTGGAACTAATCATATGTGGCCTGG
AGAAACAGCTAAAGTGCGAAAGCGGCGGGCCGGCCGACGCCCTTGACGATTTTGACTTAGACATGCTCCC
AGCCGATGCCCTTGACGACTTTGACCTTGATATGCTGCCTGCTGACGCTCTTGACGATTTTGACCTTGAC
ATGCTCCCCGGGTAACTAAGTAAGCATCGATACCGTCGACCTCGAGGGGGGGCCCGGTACCCAATTCGCC
CTATAGTGAGTCGTATTACGCGCGCAGCGGCCGACCATGGCCCAACTTGTTTATTGCAGCTTATAATGGT
TACAAATAAAGCAATAGCATCACAAATTTCACAAATAAAGCATTTTTTTCACTGCATTCTAGTTGTGGTT
TGTCCAAACTCATCAATGTATCTTATCATGTCTGGATCTCCGGACCACGTGCGGACCGAGCGGCCGCAGG
AACCCCTAGTGATGGAGTTGGCCACTCCCTCTCTGCGCGCTCGCTCGCTCACTGAGGCCGGGCGACCAAA
GGTCGCCCGACGCCCGGGCTTTGCCCGGGCGGCCTCAGTGAGCGAGCGAGCGCGCAGCTGCCTGCAGGAA
GCTGTAAGCTTGTCGAGAAGTACTAGAGGATCATAATCAGCCATACCACATTTGTAGAGGTTTTACTTGC
TTTAAAAAACCTCCCACACCTCCCCCTGAACCTGAAACATAAAATGAATGCAATTGTTGTTGTTAACTTG
TTTATTGCAGCTTATAATGGTTACAAATAAAGCAATAGCATCACAAATTTCACAAATAAAGCATTTTTTT
CACTGCATTCTAGTTGTGGTTTGTCCAAACTCATCAATGTATCTTATCATGTCTGGATCTGATCACTGAT
ATCGCCTAGGAGATCCGAACCAGATAAGTGAAATCTAGTTCCAAACTATTTTGTCATTTTTAATTTTCGT
ATTAGCTTACGACGCTACACCCAGTTCCCATCTATTTTGTCACTCTTCCCTAAATAATCCTTAAAAACTC
CATTTCCACCCCTCCCAGTTCCCAACTATTTTGTCCGCCCACAGCGGGGCATTTTTCTTCCTGTTATGTT
TTTAATCAAACATCCTGCCAACTCCATGTGACAAACCGTCATCTTCGGCTACTTTTTCTCTGTCACAGAA
TGAAAATTTTTCTGTCATCTCTTCGTTATTAATGTTTGTAATTGACTGAATATCAACGCTTATTTGCAGC
CTGAATGGCGAATG
Features (pLannotate 1.2.2; 29 found; start..end, strand, type, name):
      2..457     +  rep_origin     f1 ori (sequence partly withheld): f1 bacteriophage origin of replication; arrow indicates direction of (+) strand synthesis
    484..588     +  promoter       AmpR promoter: bla
    589..1449    +  CDS            AmpR: β-lactamase; bla; confers resistance to ampicillin, carbenicillin, and related antibiotics
   1620..2208    +  rep_origin     ori: high-copy-number ColE1/pMB1/pBR322/pUC origin of replication
   2394..2443    -  misc_feature   bom (fragment): basis of mobility region from pBR322
   2511..2735    -  mobile_element Tn7R: mini-Tn7 element (right end of the Tn7 transposon) Tn7
   2802..3335    -  CDS            GmR: gentamycin acetyltransferase; aacC1; confers resistance to gentamycin
   3524..3552    -  promoter       Pc promoter: intI1 (promoter lies within the coding sequence); class 1 integron promoter
   3530..3877    -  CDS            YPR2_ECOLX (fragment): Protein predicted: Swiss-Prot protein existence level 4. From Escherichia coli.
   3882..3914    -  promoter       AmpR promoter (fragment): bla
   3933..3960    +  repeat_region  AAV2 ITR (fragment): inverted terminal repeat of adeno-associated virus serotype 2 inverted
   3989..4016    +  repeat_region  AAV2 ITR (fragment): inverted terminal repeat of adeno-associated virus serotype 2 inverted
   4065..4379    +  promoter       tight TRE promoter: Tet-responsive promoter PTight, consisting of seven tet operator sequences followed by the minimal CMV promoter
   4412..5110    +  CDS            mKate2: monomeric far-red fluorescent protein (Shcherbo et al., 2009) mammalian codon-optimized
   5163..5751    +  misc_feature   WPRE: woodchuck hepatitis virus posttranscriptional regulatory element
   5793..5904    +  polyA_signal   bGH poly(A) signal: bovine growth hormone polyadenylation signal
   6052..6100    +  polyA_signal   poly(A) signal: synthetic polyadenylation signal
   6114..6205    +  misc_feature   pause site: RNA polymerase II transcriptional pause signal from the human α2 globin gene
   6471..6590    +  CDS            d2EYFP (fragment): EYFP destabilized by residues 422-461 of mouse ornithine decarboxylase, giving an in vivo half-life of ~2 hours mammalian codon-optimized
   6600..7297    +  CDS            rtTA3 (fragment): reverse tetracycline transactivator 3 activates expression from Tet-responsive promoters in the presence of doxycycline
   7227..7337    +  CDS            VP48: 3 tandem repeats of the minimal activation domain of herpes simplex virus VP16 (Cheng et al., 2013)
   7357..7392    +  misc_feature   MCS (fragment): pBluescript multiple cloning site
   7401..7419    -  promoter       T7 promoter: promoter for bacteriophage T7 RNA polymerase
   7445..7579    +  polyA_signal   SV40 poly(A) signal: SV40 polyadenylation signal
   7609..7749    +  repeat_region  AAV2 ITR: inverted terminal repeat of adeno-associated virus serotype 2 inverted
   7780..7863    +  CDS            large T antigen (fragment): large T antigen from SV40 (simian virus 40)
   7886..8020    +  polyA_signal   SV40 poly(A) signal: SV40 polyadenylation signal
   8049..8214    -  mobile_element Tn7L: mini-Tn7 element (left end of the Tn7 transposon) Tn7
   8377..8393    +  CDS            lacZα (fragment): LacZα fragment of β-galactosidase; lacZ fragment
