>Addgene plasmid #140274 | pAAV-F-RAM-d2tTA-TRE-mKate2 | addgene full sequence | sequence record 308221 | Addgene NGS Result
[124 nt withheld, positions 1-124]
C
[91 nt withheld, positions 126-216]
A
[49 nt withheld, positions 218-266]
CCTTTGACGTTGGAGTCCACGTTCTT
[37 nt withheld, positions 293-329]
ACCCTATCTCGGTCTATTCTTTTGATTTATAAGGGATTTTGCCGATTTCGGCCTATTGGTTAAAAAATGA
GCTGATTTAACAAAAATTTAACGCGAATTTTAACAAAATATTAACGCTTACAATTTAGGTGGCACTTTTC
GGGGAAATGTGCGCGGAACCCCTATTTGTTTATTTTTCTAAATACATTCAAATATGTATCCGCTCATGAG
ACAATAACCCTGATAAATGCTTCAATAATATTGAAAAAGGAAGAGTATGAGTATTCAACATTTCCGTGTC
GCCCTTATTCCCTTTTTTGCGGCATTTTGCCTTCCTGTTTTTGCTCACCCAGAAACGCTGGTGAAAGTAA
AAGATGCTGAAGATCAGTTGGGTGCACGAGTGGGTTACATCGAACTGGATCTCAACAGCGGTAAGATCCT
TGAGAGTTTTCGCCCCGAAGAACGTTTTCCAATGATGAGCACTTTTAAAGTTCTGCTATGTGGCGCGGTA
TTATCCCGTATTGACGCCGGGCAAGAGCAACTCGGTCGCCGCATACACTATTCTCAGAATGACTTGGTTG
AGTACTCACCAGTCACAGAAAAGCATCTTACGGATGGCATGACAGTAAGAGAATTATGCAGTGCTGCCAT
AACCATGAGTGATAACACTGCGGCCAACTTACTTCTGACAACGATCGGAGGACCGAAGGAGCTAACCGCT
TTTTTGCACAACATGGGGGATCATGTAACTCGCCTTGATCGTTGGGAACCGGAGCTGAATGAAGCCATAC
CAAACGACGAGCGTGACACCACGATGCCTGTAGCAATGGCAACAACGTTGCGCAAACTATTAACTGGCGA
ACTACTTACTCTAGCTTCCCGGCAACAATTAATAGACTGGATGGAGGCGGATAAAGTTGCAGGACCACTT
CTGCGCTCGGCCCTTCCGGCTGGCTGGTTTATTGCTGATAAATCTGGAGCCGGTGAGCGTGGGTCTCGCG
GTATCATTGCAGCACTGGGGCCAGATGGTAAGCCCTCCCGTATCGTAGTTATCTACACGACGGGGAGTCA
GGCAACTATGGATGAACGAAATAGACAGATCGCTGAGATAGGTGCCTCACTGATTAAGCATTGGTAACTG
TCAGACCAAGTTTACTCATATATACTTTAGATTGATTTAAAACTTCATTTTTAATTTAAAAGGATCTAGG
TGAAGATCCTTTTTGATAATCTCATGACCAAAATCCCTTAACGTGAGTTTTCGTTCCACTGAGCGTCAGA
CCCCGTAGAAAAGATCAAAGGATCTTCTTGAGATCCTTTTTTTCTGCGCGTAATCTGCTGCTTGCAAACA
AAAAAACCACCGCTACCAGCGGTGGTTTGTTTGCCGGATCAAGAGCTACCAACTCTTTTTCCGAAGGTAA
CTGGCTTCAGCAGAGCGCAGATACCAAATACTGTTCTTCTAGTGTAGCCGTAGTTAGGCCACCACTTCAA
GAACTCTGTAGCACCGCCTACATACCTCGCTCTGCTAATCCTGTTACCAGTGGCTGCTGCCAGTGGCGAT
AAGTCGTGTCTTACCGGGTTGGACTCAAGACGATAGTTACCGGATAAGGCGCAGCGGTCGGGCTGAACGG
GGGGTTCGTGCACACAGCCCAGCTTGGAGCGAACGACCTACACCGAACTGAGATACCTACAGCGTGAGCT
ATGAGAAAGCGCCACGCTTCCCGAAGGGAGAAAGGCGGACAGGTATCCGGTAAGCGGCAGGGTCGGAACA
GGAGAGCGCACGAGGGAGCTTCCAGGGGGAAACGCCTGGTATCTTTATAGTCCTGTCGGGTTTCGCCACC
TCTGACTTGAGCGTCGATTTTTGTGATGCTCGTCAGGGGGGCGGAGCCTATGGAAAAACGCCAGCAACGC
GGCCTTTTTACGGTTCCTGGCCTTTTGCTGGCCTTTTGCTCACATGTTCTTTCCTGCGTTATCCCCTGAT
TCTGTGGATAACCGTATTACCGCCTTTGAGTGAGCTGATACCGCTCGCCGCAGCCGAACGACCGAGCGCA
GCGAGTCAGTGAGCGAGGAAGCGGAAGAGCGCCTGATGCGGTATTTTCTCCTTACGCATCTGTGCGGTAT
TTCACACCGCATAGACCAGCCGCGTAACCTGGCAAAATCGGTTACGGTTGAGTAATAAATGGATGCCCTG
CGTAAGCGGGTGTGGGCGGACAATAAAGTCTTAAACTGAACAAAATAGATCTAAACTATGACAATAAAGT
CTTAAACTAGACAGAATAGTTGTAAACTGAAATCAGTCCAGTTATGCTGTGAAAAAGCATACTGGACTTT
TGTTATGGCTAAAGCAAACTCTTCATTTTCTGAAGTGCAAATTGCCCGTCGTATTAAAGAGGGGCGTGGC
CAAGGGCATGGTAAAGACTATATTCGCGGCGTTGTGACAATTTACCGAACAACTCCGCGGCCGGGAAGCC
GATCTCGGCTTGAACGAATTGTTAGGTGGCGGTACTTGGGTCGATATCAAAGTGCATCACTTCTTCCCGT
ATGCCCAACTTTGTATAGAGAGCCACTGCGGGATCGTCACCGTAATCTGCTTGCACGTAGATCACATAAG
CACCAAGCGCGTTGGCCTCATGCTTGAGGAGATTGATGAGCGCGGTGGCAATGCCCTGCCTCCGGTGCTC
GCCGGAGACTGCGAGATCATAGATATAGATCTCACTACGCGGCTGCTCAAACTTGGGCAGAACGTAAGCC
GCGAGAGCGCCAACAACCGCTTCTTGGTCGAAGGCAGCAAGCGCGATGAATGTCTTACTACGGAGCAAGT
TCCCGAGGTAATCGGAGTCCGGCTGATGTTGGGAGTAGGTGGCTACGTCTCCGAACTCACGACCGAAAAG
ATCAAGAGCAGCCCGCATGGATTTGACTTGGTCAGGGCCGAGCCTACATGTGCGAATGATGCCCATACTT
GAGCCACCTAACTTTGTTTTAGGGCGACTGCCCTGCTGCGTAACATCGTTGCTGCTCCATAACATCAAAC
ATCGACCCACGGCGTAACGCGCTTGCTGCTTGGATGCCCGAGGCATAGACTGTACAAAAAAACAGTCATA
ACAAGCCATGAAAACCGCCACTGCGCCGTTACCACCGCTGCGTTCGGTCAAGGTTCTGGACCAGTTGCGT
GAGCGCATACGCTACTTGCATTACAGTTTACGAACCGAACAGGCTTATGTCAACTGGGTTCGTGCCTTCA
TCCGTTTCCACGGTGTGCGTCACCCGGCAACCTTGGGCAGCAGCGAAGTCGAGGCATTTCTGTCCTGGCT
GGCGAACGAGCGCAAGGTTTCGGTCTCCACGCATCGTCAGGCATTGGCGGCCTTGCTGTTCTTCTACGGC
AAGGTGCTGTGCACGGATCTGCCCTGGCTTCAGGAGATCGGAAGACCTCGGCCGTCGCGGCGCTTGCCGG
TGGTGCTGACCCCGGATGAAGTGGTTCGCATCCTCGGTTTTCTGGAAGGCGAGCATCGTTTGTTCGCCCA
GGACTCTAGCTATAGTTCTAGTGGTTGGCTACAGCTTGCATGCCTGCAGGCAGCTGCGCGCTCGCTCGCT
CACTGAGGCCGCCCGGGCGTCGGGCGACCTTTGGTCGCCCGGCCTCAGTGAGCGAGCGAGCGCGCAGAGA
GGGAGTGGCCAACTCCATCACTAGGGGTTCCTGCGGCCGCACGCGCGTCTCGAGTTTACTCCCTATCAGT
GATAGAGAACGTATGTCGAGTTTACTCCCTATCAGTGATAGAGAACGATGTCGAGTTTACTCCCTATCAG
TGATAGAGAACGTATGTCGAGTTTACTCCCTATCAGTGATAGAGAACGTATGTCGAGTTTACTCCCTATC
AGTGATAGAGAACGTATGTCGAGTTTATCCCTATCAGTGATAGAGAACGTATGTCGAGTTTACTCCCTAT
CAGTGATAGAGAACGTATGTCGAGGTAGGCGTGTACGGTGGGAGGCCTATATAAGCAGAGCTCGTTTAGT
GAACCGTCAGATCGCCACCGGTGTTTAAACGCTAGCGCGGCCGCCACCATGGTGAGCGAGCTGATTAAGG
AGAACATGCACATGAAGCTGTACATGGAGGGCACCGTGAACAACCACCACTTCAAGTGCACATCCGAGGG
CGAAGGCAAGCCCTACGAGGGCACCCAGACCATGAGAATCAAGGCGGTCGAGGGCGGCCCTCTCCCCTTC
GCCTTCGACATCCTGGCTACCAGCTTCATGTACGGCAGCAAAACCTTCATCAACCACACCCAGGGCATCC
CCGACTTCTTTAAGCAGTCCTTCCCCGAGGGCTTCACATGGGAGAGAGTCACCACATACGAAGACGGGGG
CGTGCTGACCGCTACCCAGGACACCAGCCTCCAGGACGGCTGCCTCATCTACAACGTCAAGATCAGAGGG
GTGAACTTCCCATCCAACGGCCCTGTGATGCAGAAGAAAACACTCGGCTGGGAGGCCTCCACCGAGACCC
TGTACCCCGCTGACGGCGGCCTGGAAGGCAGAGCCGACATGGCCCTGAAGCTCGTGGGCGGGGGCCACCT
GATCTGCAACTTGAAGACCACATACAGATCCAAGAAACCCGCTAAGAACCTCAAGATGCCCGGCGTCTAC
TATGTGGACAGAAGACTGGAAAGAATCAAGGAGGCCGACAAAGAGACCTACGTCGAGCAGCACGAGGTGG
CTGTGGCCAGATACTGCGACCTCCCTAGCAAACTGGGGCACAGATGAGTCGACGGCGCGCCAGCGATCCA
CCGGATCTAGATAACTGATCCTTATCGATAATCAACCTCTGGATTACAAAATTTGTGAAAGATTGACTGG
TATTCTTAACTATGTTGCTCCTTTTACGCTATGTGGATACGCTGCTTTAATGCCTTTGTATCATGCTATT
GCTTCCCGTATGGCTTTCATTTTCTCCTCCTTGTATAAATCCTGGTTGCTGTCTCTTTATGAGGAGTTGT
GGCCCGTTGTCAGGCAACGTGGCGTGGTGTGCACTGTGTTTGCTGACGCAACCCCCACTGGTTGGGGCAT
TGCCACCACCTGTCAGCTCCTTTCCGGGACTTTCGCTTTCCCCCTCCCTATTGCCACGGCGGAACTCATC
GCCGCCTGCCTTGCCCGCTGCTGGACAGGGGCTCGGCTGTTGGGCACTGACAATTCCGTGGTGTTGTCGG
GGAAATCATCGTCCTTTCCTTGGCTGCTCGCCTGTGTTGCCACCTGGATTCTGCGCGGGACGCCCTTCTG
CTACGTCCCTTCGGCCCTCAATCCAGCGGACCTTCCTTCCCGCGGCCTGCTGCCGGCTCTGCGGCCTCTT
CCGCGTCTTCGCCTTCGCCCTCAGACGAGTCGGATCTCCCTTTGGGCCGCCTCCCCGCATCGATACCGTC
GACTAGAGCTCGCTGATCAGCCTCGACTGTGCCTTCTAGTTGCCAGCCATCTGTTGTTTGCCCCTCCCCC
GTGCCTTCCTTGACCCTGGAAGGTGCCACTCCCACTGTCCTTTCCTAATAAAATGAGGAAATTGCATCGC
ATTGTCTGAGTAGGTGTCATTCTATTCTGGGGGGTGGGGTGGGGCAGGACAGCAAGGGGGAGGATTGGGA
AGACAATAGCAGACTAGTACGTCTCTCAAGGATAAGTAAGTAATATTAAGGTACGGGAGGTATTGGACAG
GCCGCAATAAAATATCTTTATTTTCATTACATCTGTGTGTTGGTTTTTTGTGTGAATCGATAGTACTAAC
ATACGCTCTCCATCAAAACAAAACGAAACAAAACAAACTAGCAAAATAGGCTGTCCCCAGTGCAAGTGCA
GGTGCCAGAACATTTCTCTGGCCTAACTGGCCGACGCGTCCTAACTGGCCGGTACCCTAGAAGTTTGTTA
CTGACTCAGACTAGAAGTTTGTTACTGACTCAGACTAGAAGTTTGTTACTGACTCAGACTAGAAGTTTGT
TACTGACTCAGACATGCATCATTCATAAAACGCTTGTTATAAAAGCAGTGGCTGCGGCGCCTCGTACTCC
AACCGCATCTGCAGCGAGCAACTGAGAAGCCAAGACTGAGCCGGCGGCCGAGCTCGCTAGGGATCCAGCT
CATGAGCCATGGCTTCCCGCCGGAGGTGGAGGAGCAGGATGATGGCACGCTGCCCATGTCTTGTGCCCAG
GAGAGCGGGATGGACCGTCACCCTGCAGCCTGTGCTTCTGCTAGGATCAATGTGGAATTCACCATGTCTA
GACTGGACAAGAGCAAAGTCATAAACTCTGCTCTGGAATTACTCAATGAAGTCGGTATCGAAGGCCTGAC
GACAAGGAAACTCGCTCAAAAGCTGGGAGTTGAGCAGCCTACCCTGTACTGGCACGTGAAGAACAAGCGG
GCCCTGCTCGATGCCCTGGCAATCGAGATGCTGGACAGGCATCATACCCACTTCTGCCCCCTGGAAGGCG
AGTCATGGCAAGACTTTCTGCGGAACAACGCCAAGTCATTCCGCTGTGCTCTCCTCTCACATCGCGACGG
GGCTAAAGTGCATCTCGGCACCCGCCCAACAGAGAAACAGTACGAAACCCTGGAAAATCAGCTCGCGTTC
CTGTGTCAGCAAGGCTTCTCCCTGGAGAACGCACTGTACGCTCTGTCCGCCGTGGGCCACTTTACACTGG
GCTGCGTATTGGAGGATCAGGAGCATCAAGTAGCAAAAGAGGAAAGAGAGACACCTACCACCGATTCTAT
GCCCCCACTTCTGAGACAAGCAATTGAGCTGTTCGACCATCAGGGAGCCGAACCTGCCTTCCTTTTCGGC
CTGGAACTAATCATATGTGGCCTGGAGAAACAGCTAAAGTGCGAAAGCGGCGGGCCGGCCGACGCCCTTG
ACGATTTTGACTTAGACATGCTCCCAGCCGATGCCCTTGACGACTTTGACCTTGATATGCTGCCTGCTGA
CGCTCTTGACGATTTTGACCTTGACATGCTCCCCGGGTAACTAAGTAAGCATCGATACCGTCGACCTCGA
GGGGGGGCCCGGTACCCAATTCGCCCTATAGTGAGTCGTATTACGCGCGCAGCGGCCGACCATGGCCCAA
CTTGTTTATTGCAGCTTATAATGGTTACAAATAAAGCAATAGCATCACAAATTTCACAAATAAAGCATTT
TTTTCACTGCATTCTAGTTGTGGTTTGTCCAAACTCATCAATGTATCTTATCATGTCTGGATCTCCGGAC
ACGTGCGGACCGAGCGGCCGCAGGAACCCCTAGTGATGGAGTTGGCCACTCCCTCTCTGCGCGCTCGCTC
GCTCACTGAGGCCGGGCGACCAAAGGTCGCCCGACGCCCGGGCTTTGCCCGGGCGGCCTCAGTGAGCGAG
CGAGCGCGCAGCTGCCTGCAGGTCTGAGACAATAACCCTGATAAATGCTTCAATAATGTAAGCTTGTCGA
GAAGTACTAGAGGATCATAATCAGCCATACCACATTTGTAGAGGTTTTACTTGCTTTAAAAAACCTCCCA
CACCTCCCCCTGAACCTGAAACATAAAATGAATGCAATTGTTGTTGTTAACTTGTTTATTGCAGCTTATA
ATGGTTACAAATAAAGCAATAGCATCACAAATTTCACAAATAAAGCATTTTTTTCACTGCATTCTAGTTG
TGGTTTGTCCAAACTCATCAATGTATCTTATCATGTCTGGATCTGATCACTGATATCGCCTAGGAGATCC
GAACCAGATAAGTGAAATCTAGTTCCAAACTATTTTGTCATTTTTAATTTTCGTATTAGCTTACGACGCT
ACACCCAGTTCCCATCTATTTTGTCACTCTTCCCTAAATAATCCTTAAAAACTCCATTTCCACCCCTCCC
AGTTCCCAACTATTTTGTCCGCCCACAGCGGGGCATTTTTCTTCCTGTTATGTTTTTAATCAAACATCCT
GCCAACTCCATGTGACAAACCGTCATCTTCGGCTACTTTTTCTCTGTCACAGAATGAAAATTTTTCTGTC
ATCTCTTCGTTATTAATGTTTGTAATTGACTGAATATCAACGCTTATTTGCAGCCTGAATGGCGAATGGG
Features (pLannotate 1.2.2; 30 found; start..end, strand, type, name):
      1..455     +  rep_origin     f1 ori (sequence partly withheld): f1 bacteriophage origin of replication; arrow indicates direction of (+) strand synthesis
    481..585     +  promoter       AmpR promoter: bla
    586..1446    +  CDS            AmpR: β-lactamase; bla; confers resistance to ampicillin, carbenicillin, and related antibiotics
   1617..2205    +  rep_origin     ori: high-copy-number ColE1/pMB1/pBR322/pUC origin of replication
   2391..2442    -  misc_feature   bom (fragment): basis of mobility region from pBR322
   2510..2734    -  mobile_element Tn7R: mini-Tn7 element (right end of the Tn7 transposon) Tn7
   2801..3334    -  CDS            GmR: gentamycin acetyltransferase; aacC1; confers resistance to gentamycin
   3504..3532    -  promoter       Pc promoter: intI1 (promoter lies within the coding sequence); class 1 integron promoter
   3510..3857    -  CDS            YPR2_ECOLX (fragment): Protein predicted: Swiss-Prot protein existence level 4. From Escherichia coli.
   3862..3879    -  misc_feature   MCS (fragment): pUC18/19 multiple cloning site
   3883..3910    +  repeat_region  AAV2 ITR (fragment): inverted terminal repeat of adeno-associated virus serotype 2 inverted
   3939..3966    +  repeat_region  AAV2 ITR (fragment): inverted terminal repeat of adeno-associated virus serotype 2 inverted
   4021..4335    +  promoter       tight TRE promoter: Tet-responsive promoter PTight, consisting of seven tet operator sequences followed by the minimal CMV promoter
   4368..5066    +  CDS            mKate2: monomeric far-red fluorescent protein (Shcherbo et al., 2009) mammalian codon-optimized
   5119..5707    +  misc_feature   WPRE: woodchuck hepatitis virus posttranscriptional regulatory element
   5746..5857    +  polyA_signal   bGH poly(A) signal: bovine growth hormone polyadenylation signal
   6005..6053    +  polyA_signal   poly(A) signal: synthetic polyadenylation signal
   6067..6158    +  misc_feature   pause site: RNA polymerase II transcriptional pause signal from the human α2 globin gene
   6424..6543    +  CDS            d2EYFP (fragment): EYFP destabilized by residues 422-461 of mouse ornithine decarboxylase, giving an in vivo half-life of ~2 hours mammalian codon-optimized
   6553..7250    +  CDS            rtTA3 (fragment): reverse tetracycline transactivator 3 activates expression from Tet-responsive promoters in the presence of doxycycline
   7180..7290    +  CDS            VP48: 3 tandem repeats of the minimal activation domain of herpes simplex virus VP16 (Cheng et al., 2013)
   7310..7345    +  misc_feature   MCS (fragment): pBluescript multiple cloning site
   7354..7372    -  promoter       T7 promoter: promoter for bacteriophage T7 RNA polymerase
   7398..7532    +  polyA_signal   SV40 poly(A) signal: SV40 polyadenylation signal
   7561..7701    +  repeat_region  AAV2 ITR: inverted terminal repeat of adeno-associated virus serotype 2 inverted
   7704..7736    +  promoter       AmpR promoter (fragment): bla
   7762..7845    +  CDS            large T antigen (fragment): large T antigen from SV40 (simian virus 40)
   7868..8002    +  polyA_signal   SV40 poly(A) signal: SV40 polyadenylation signal
   8031..8196    -  mobile_element Tn7L: mini-Tn7 element (left end of the Tn7 transposon) Tn7
   8359..8375    +  CDS            lacZα (fragment): LacZα fragment of β-galactosidase; lacZ fragment
