[The description below was written by a language model from this plasmid's Addgene catalogue record and pLannotate feature annotations shown in this document.]
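Description:
pAAV-F-RAM-d2tTA-TRE-mKate2 is an AAV transfer plasmid of about 8.4 kb, derived from the AAV V032 backbone, that carries F-RAM, a Fos-dependent activity reporter. It is propagated in E. coli from a high-copy ColE1/pUC-type origin under ampicillin selection, and an f1 origin is also present. The backbone further contains mini-Tn7 left and right ends flanking the AAV cassette and a gentamicin resistance gene, an arrangement typical of baculovirus-shuttle-compatible plasmids, although the record does not describe any such use. AAV2 inverted terminal repeats bracket the payload for packaging into recombinant AAV. The left ITR is annotated only as short fragments, while the right ITR is called in full.

Between the ITRs sit two linked expression units that form a tetracycline-controlled amplification loop. Upstream, a tight TRE promoter (seven tet operators plus a minimal CMV promoter) drives the monomeric far-red fluorescent protein mKate2, followed by WPRE and a bGH polyadenylation signal. A synthetic poly(A) signal and a transcriptional pause site then insulate the downstream unit from read-through. An unannotated stretch after these elements presumably holds the Fos-responsive F-RAM promoter, which the feature tables do not identify. It precedes a coding region matched to an ornithine decarboxylase degradation sequence, a Tet transactivator and VP16-type activation repeats, ending in an SV40 poly(A). The annotation tool labels the transactivator as an rtTA3 fragment, but the construct name indicates a destabilised tTA (d2tTA). Under that reading, Fos-dependent promoter activity produces short-lived tTA, which activates TRE-mKate2 unless doxycycline is present, allowing temporally gated labelling of active neuronal ensembles. The two sequence records differ slightly in length but show essentially the same features.
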