Addgene plasmid #140274: pAAV-F-RAM-d2tTA-TRE-mKate2
Purpose: F-RAM, the Fos-dependent reporter
Depositing lab: Yingxi Lin. Depositing organization: Massachusetts Institute of Technology. Publication: Functionally Distinct Neuronal Ensembles within the Memory Engram. Sun X, Bernstein MJ, Meng M, Rao S, Sorensen AT, Yao L, Zhang X, Anikeeva PO, Lin Y. Cell. 2020 Apr 16;181(2):410-423.e17. doi: 10.1016/j.cell.2020.02.055. Epub 2020 Mar 17. PubMed 32187527.
Backbone
  Vector backbone: Derived from AAV V032
  Total vector size (bp): 8368
  Vector type: AAV
Growth in bacteria
  Bacterial resistance: Ampicillin, 100 μg/mL
  Growth temperature: 37°C
  Growth strain: NEB Stable
  Copy number: High Copy
Gene/Insert
  Gene/Insert name: mKate2
  Species: Synthetic
  Insert size (bp): 717
  Promoter: TRE
  Cloning method: Restriction Enzyme; 5′ cloning site Age1 (not destroyed); 3′ cloning site Asc1 (not destroyed)
  Sequencing primers: 5′ NA; 3′ NA
Terms and licenses: Academic/Nonprofit Terms; Industry Terms: Not Available to Industry
How to cite: pAAV-F-RAM-d2tTA-TRE-mKate2 was a gift from Yingxi Lin (Addgene plasmid # 140274 ; http://n2t.net/addgene:140274 ; RRID:Addgene_140274)
